>Addgene plasmid #39501 | pLXSN-p85α_wt | addgene partial sequence | sequence record 51052 | pLXSN_5
CAGCCCTCACTCCTTCTCTAGGCGCCGGAATTCACTTCCCGGAGAAACGTCAGGGTAGACTGCAGTGTGC
AGCCAGCCTCAGCCGTCGCATGGTCTCAGGTCTGCAGCCATGAGTGCCGAGGGGTACCAGTACCGGGCGC
TGTACGACTATAAGAAGGAGCGGGAAGAGGACATTGACTTGCACCTGGGGGACATATTGACTGTGAACAA
AGGGTCCTTAGTCGCTCTTGGATTCAGTGATGGACAGGAAGCCAAGCCTGAAGAAATTGGCTGGTTAAAT
GGCTATAACGAGACGACAGGGGAGAGGGGAGACTTTCCGGGAACTTACGTAGAATATATTGGAAGGAAAA
AGATCTCGCCTCCCACACCAAAGCCCCGGCCACCTCGACCCCTTCCTGTTGCCCCAGGTCCTTCAAAAAC
TGAAGCAGACAGTGAGCAACAAGCTTCCACTCTCCCAGACCTTGCAGAGCAGTTCGCACCCCCTGACGTT
GCTCCACCGCTTCTTATCAAGCTCGTGGAAGCCATTGAAAAGAAAGGTCTGGAATGTTCAACTCTATACA
GAACACAGAGCTCCAGCAACCCAGCCGAGTTACGACAGCTTCTTGATTGTGATACCGCCTCCTTGGACTT
GGAGATGTTCGATGTGCACGTTTTAGCTGACGCCTTCAAACGCTATCTCCTGGACTTACCGAATCCTGTC
ATTCCGGTAGCCGTTTCCAGTGAACTGATTTCTTTAGCCCCAGAAGTGCAGAGTTCTGAAGAATACATCC
AGCTGTTGAAGAAACTCATTAGGTCGCCCAGCATACCTCATCAGTACTGGCTCACACTGCAGTATTTGCT
AAAACATTTCTTCAAGCTCTCTCAAACGTCCAGCAAAAATCTTCTGAATGCAAGAGTACTTTCTGAACTC
TTCA
