[The description below was written by a language model from this plasmid's Addgene catalogue record.]
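Description:
pLXSN-p85α_wt is a retroviral mammalian expression plasmid built on the pLXSN backbone from Clontech and carrying the wild-type bovine (B. taurus) p85α regulatory subunit of phosphoinositide 3-kinase, the product of the PIK3R1 gene. It is propagated in E. coli under ampicillin selection. Transduced or transfected mammalian cells are selected with G418 through a neomycin resistance marker. The record gives no feature table, the copy number is listed as unknown, and the insert size is not stated.

The p85 coding sequence was inserted by restriction cloning into an EcoRI site, and EcoRI sites are retained at both ends. Cloning into a single site is not inherently directional, and the record does not explicitly confirm the insert's orientation. The record also does not name the promoter. In the standard pLXSN design, however, the inserted gene is transcribed from the 5′ retroviral long terminal repeat, while an internal SV40 early promoter drives the neomycin resistance gene. The LTRs and packaging signal allow the transcript to be packaged into replication-defective virus when the plasmid is introduced into a suitable packaging cell line. No epitope tags or fusion partners are recorded.

The construct allows stable, selectable expression of wild-type p85α in mammalian cells by retroviral transduction. The associated publication examined the role of PI 3-kinase in Ras-driven cell transformation and in control of the actin cytoskeleton. The "wt" designation suggests that it may serve as a wild-type reference alongside mutant p85 constructs, although the record does not say so.
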