Addgene plasmid #39501: pLXSN-p85α_wt
Depositing lab: Julian Downward. Depositing organization: Cancer Research UK. Publication: Role of phosphoinositide 3-OH kinase in cell transformation and control of the actin cytoskeleton by Ras. Rodriguez-Viciana P, Warne PH, Khwaja A, Marte BM, Pappin D, Das P, Waterfield MD, Ridley A, Downward J. Cell. 1997 May 2;89(3):457-67. 10.1016/S0092-8674(00)80226-3 PubMed 9150145.
Backbone
  Vector backbone: pLXSN
  Backbone manufacturer: Clontech
  Vector type: Mammalian Expression, Retroviral
  Selectable markers: Neomycin (select with G418)
Growth in bacteria
  Bacterial resistance: Ampicillin, 100 μg/mL
  Growth temperature: 37°C
  Growth strain: DH5alpha
  Copy number: Unknown
Gene/Insert
  Gene/Insert name: p85 (alt name: PIK3R1)
  Species: B. taurus (bovine)
  Entrez Gene: PIK3R1
  Cloning method: Restriction Enzyme; 5′ cloning site EcoRI (not destroyed); 3′ cloning site EcoRI (not destroyed)
  Sequencing primers: 5′ pLXSN_5
Terms and licenses: Academic/Nonprofit Terms; Industry Terms: Not Available to Industry
How to cite: pLXSN-p85α_wt was a gift from Julian Downward (Addgene plasmid # 39501 ; http://n2t.net/addgene:39501 ; RRID:Addgene_39501)
